>Addgene plasmid #66507 | SUCNR1-Tango | depositor partial sequence | sequence record 113627 | empty Tango
GACGGATCGGGAGATCTCCCGATCCCCTATGGTGCACTCTCAGTACAATCTGCTCTGATGCCGCATAGTT
AAGCCAGTATCTGCTCCCTGCTTGTGTGTTGGAGGTCGCTGAGTAGTGCGCGAGCAAAATTTAAGCTACA
ACAAGGCAAGGCTTGACCGACAATTGCATGAAGAATCTGCTTAGGGTTAGGCGTTTTGCGCTGCTTCGCG
ATGTACGGGCCAGATATACGCGTTGACATTGATTATTGACTAGTTATTAATAGTAATCAATTACGGGGTC
ATTAGTTCATAGCCCATATATGGAGTTCCGCGTTACATAACTTACGGTAAATGGCCCGCCTGGCTGACCG
CCCAACGACCCCCGCCCATTGACGTCAATAATGACGTATGTTCCCATAGTAACGCCAATAGGGACTTTCC
ATTGACGTCAATGGGTGGAGTATTTACGGTAAACTGCCCACTTGGCAGTACATCAAGTGTATCATATGCC
AAGTACGCCCCCTATTGACGTCAATGACGGTAAATGGCCCGCCTGGCATTATGCCCAGTACATGACCTTA
TGGGACTTTCCTACTTGGCAGTACATCTACGTATTAGTCATCGCTATTACCATGGTGATGCGGTTTTGGC
AGTACATCAATGGGCGTGGATAGCGGTTTGACTCACGGGGATTTCCAAGTCTCCACCCCATTGACGTCAA
TGGGAGTTTGTTTTGGCACCAAAATCAACGGGACTTTCCAAAATGTCGTAACAACTCCGCCCCATTGACG
CAAATGGGCGGTAGGCGTGTACGGTGGGAGGTCTATATAAGCAGAGCTCTCTGGCTAACTAGAGAACCCA
CTGCTTACTGGCTTATCGAAATTAATACGACTCACTATAGGGAGACCCAAGCTGGCTAGCGTTTAAACTT
AAGCTTGGTACCGAGCTCGGATCCACTAGTCCAGTGTGGTGGAATTCTGCAGATATCCAGCACAGTGGCG
GCCGCGCCACCATGAAGACGATCATCGCCCTGAGCTACATCTTCTGCCTGGTATTCGCCGACTACAAGGA
CGATGATGACGCCAGCATCGATACCGGTGGACGCACCCCACCCAGCCTGGGTCCCCAAGATGAGTCCTGC
ACCACCGCCAGCTCCTCCCTGGCCAAGGACACTTCATCGACCGGTGAGAACCTGTACTTCCAGCTAAGAT
TAGATAAAAGTAAAGTGATTAACAGCGCATTAGAGCTGCTTAATGAGGTCGGAATCGAAGGTTTAACAAC
CCGTAAACTCGCCCAGAAGCTAGGTGTAGAGCAGCCTACATTGTATTGGCATGTAAAAAATAAGCGGGCT
TTGCTCGACGCCTTAGCCATTGAGATGTTAGATAGGCACCATACTCACTTTTGCCCTTTAGAAGGGGAAA
GCTGGCAAGATTTTTTACGTAATAACGCTAAAAGTTTTAGATGTGCTTTACTAAGTCATCGCGATGGAGC
AAAAGTACATTTAGGTACACGGCCTACAGAAAAACAGTATGAAACTCTCGAAAATCAATTAGCCTTTTTA
TGCCAACAAGGTTTTTCACTAGAGAATGCATTATATGCACTCAGCGCTGTGGGGCATTTTACTTTAGGTT
GCGTATTGGAAGATCAAGAGCATCAAGTCGCTAAAGAAGAAAGGGAAACACCTACTACTGATAGTATGCC
GCCATTATTACGACAAGCTATCGAATTATTTGATCACCAAGGTGCAGAGCCAGCCTTCTTATTCGGCCTT
GAATTGATCATATGCGGATTAGAAAAACAACTTAAATGTGAAAGTGGGTCCGCGTACAGCCGCGCGCGTA
CGAAAAACAATTACGGGTCTACCATCGAGGGCCTGCTCGATCTCCCGGACGACGACGCCCCCGAAGAGGC
GGGGCTGGCGGCTCCGCGCCTGTCCTTTCTCCCCGCGGGACACACGCGCAGACTGTCGACGGCCCCCCCG
ACCGATGTCAGCCTGGGGGACGAGCTCCACTTAGACGGCGAGGACGTGGCGATGGCGCATGCCGACGCGC
TAGACGATTTCGATCTGGACATGTTGGGGGACGGGGATTCCCCGGGTCCGGGATTTACCCCCCACGACTC
CGCCCCCTACGGCGCTCTGGATATGGCCGACTTCGAGTTTGAGCAGATGTTTACCGATGCCCTTGGAATT
GACGAGTACGGTGGGTAGCTCGAGTCTAGAGGGCCCGTTTAAACCCGCTGATCAGCCTCGACTGTGCCTT
CTAGTTGCCAGCCATCTGTTGTTTGCCCCTCCCCCGTGCCTTCCTTGACCCTGGAAGGTGCCACTCCCAC
TGTCCTTTCCTAATAAAATGAGGAAATTGCATCGCATTGTCTGAGTAGGTGTCATTCTATTCTGGGGGGT
GGGGTGGGGCAGGACAGCAAGGGGGAGGATTGGGAAGACAATAGCAGGCATGCTGGGGATGCGGTGGGCT
CTATGGCTTCTGAGGCGGAAAGAACCAGCTGGGGCTCTAGGGGGTATCCCC
[124 nt withheld, positions 2502-2625]
C
[91 nt withheld, positions 2627-2717]
A
[49 nt withheld, positions 2719-2767]
CCTTTGACGTTGGAGTCCACGTTCTTT
[37 nt withheld, positions 2795-2831]
ACCCTATCTCGGTCTATTCTTTTGATTTATAAGGGATTTTGCCGATTTCGGCCTATTGGTTAAAAAATGA
GCTGATTTAACAAAAATTTAACGCGAATTAATTCTGTGGAATGTGTGTCAGTTAGGGTGTGGAAAGTCCC
CAGGCTCCCCAGCAGGCAGAAGTATGCAAAGCATGCATCTCAATTAGTCAGCAACCAGGTGTGGAAAGTC
CCCAGGCTCCCCAGCAGGCAGAAGTATGCAAAGCATGCATCTCAATTAGTCAGCAACCATAGTCCCGCCC
CTAACTCCGCCCATCCCGCCCCTAACTCCGCCCAGTTCCGCCCATTCTCCGCCCCATGGCTGACTAATTT
TTTTTATTTATGCAGAGGCCGAGGCCGCCTCTGCCTCTGAGCTATTCCAGAAGTAGTGAGGAGGCTTTTT
TGGAGGCCTAGGCTTTTGCAAAAAGCTCCCGGGAGCTTGTATATCCATTTTCGGATCTGATCAAGAGACA
GGATGAGGATCGTTTCGCATGATTGAACAAGATGGATTGCACGCAGGTTCTCCGGCCGCTTGGGTGGAGA
GGCTATTCGGCTATGACTGGGCACAACAGACAATCGGCTGCTCTGATGCCGCCGTGTTCCGGCTGTCAGC
GCAGGGGCGCCCGGTTCTTTTTGTCAAGACCGACCTGTCCGGTGCCCTGAATGAACTGCAGGACGAGGCA
GCGCGGCTATCGTGGCTGGCCACGACGGGCGTTCCTTGCGCAGCTGTGCTCGACGTTGTCACTGAAGCGG
GAAGGGACTGGCTGCTATTGGGCGAAGTGCCGGGGCAGGATCTCCTGTCATCTCACCTTGCTCCTGCCGA
GAAAGTATCCATCATGGCTGATGCAATGCGGCGGCTGCATACGCTTGATCCGGCTACCTGCCCATTCGAC
CACCAAGCGAAACATCGCATCGAGCGAGCACGTACTCGGATGGAAGCCGGTCTTGTCGATCAGGATGATC
TGGACGAAGAGCATCAGGGGCTCGCGCCAGCCGAACTGTTCGCCAGGCTCAAGGCGCGCATGCCCGACGG
CGAGGATCTCGTCGTGACCCATGGCGATGCCTGCTTGCCGAATATCATGGTGGAAAATGGCCGCTTTTCT
GGATTCATCGACTGTGGCCGGCTGGGTGTGGCGGACCGCTATCAGGACATAGCGTTGGCTACCCGTGATA
TTGCTGAAGAGCTTGGCGGCGAATGGGCTGACCGCTTCCTCGTGCTTTACGGTATCGCCGCTCCCGATTC
GCAGCGCATCGCCTTCTATCGCCTTCTTGACGAGTTCTTCTGAGCGGGACTCTGGGGTTCGAAATGACCG
ACCAAGCGACGCCCAACCTGCCATCACGAGATTTCGATTCCACCGCCGCCTTCTATGAAAGGTTGGGCTT
CGGAATCGTTTTCCGGGACGCCGGCTGGATGATCCTCCAGCGCGGGGATCTCATGCTGGAGTTCTTCGCC
CACCCCAACTTGTTTATTGCAGCTTATAATGGTTACAAATAAAGCAATAGCATCACAAATTTCACAAATA
AAGCATTTTTTTCACTGCATTCTAGTTGTGGTTTGTCCAAACTCATCAATGTATCTTATCATGTCTGTAT
ACCGTCGACCTCTAGCTAGAGCTTGGCGTAATCATGGTCATAGCTGTTTCCTGTGTGAAATTGTTATCCG
CTCACAATTCCACACAACATACGAGCCGGAAGCATAAAGTGTAAAGCCTGGGGTGCCTAATGAGTGAGCT
AACTCACATTAATTGCGTTGCGCTCACTGCCCGCTTTCCAGTCGGGAAACCTGTCGTGCCAGCTGCATTA
ATGAATCGGCCAACGCGCGGGGAGAGGCGGTTTGCGTATTGGGCGCTCTTCCGCTTCCTCGCTCACTGAC
TCGCTGCGCTCGGTCGTTCGGCTGCGGCGAGCGGTATCAGCTCACTCAAAGGCGGTAATACGGTTATCCA
CAGAATCAGGGGATAACGCAGGAAAGAACATGTGAGCAAAAGGCCAGCAAAAGGCCAGGAACCGTAAAAA
GGCCGCGTTGCTGGCGTTTTTCCATAGGCTCCGCCCCCCTGACGAGCATCACAAAAATCGACGCTCAAGT
CAGAGGTGGCGAAACCCGACAGGACTATAAAGATACCAGGCGTTTCCCCCTGGAAGCTCCCTCGTGCGCT
CTCCTGTTCCGACCCTGCCGCTTACCGGATACCTGTCCGCCTTTCTCCCTTCGGGAAGCGTGGCGCTTTC
TCATAGCTCACGCTGTAGGTATCTCAGTTCGGTGTAGGTCGTTCGCTCCAAGCTGGGCTGTGTGCACGAA
CCCCCCGTTCAGCCCGACCGCTGCGCCTTATCCGGTAACTATCGTCTTGAGTCCAACCCGGTAAGACACG
ACTTATCGCCACTGGCAGCAGCCACTGGTAACAGGATTAGCAGAGCGAGGTATGTAGGCGGTGCTACAGA
GTTCTTGAAGTGGTGGCCTAACTACGGCTACACTAGAAGAACAGTATTTGGTATCTGCGCTCTGCTGAAG
CCAGTTACCTTCGGAAAAAGAGTTGGTAGCTCTTGATCCGGCAAACAAACCACCGCTGGTAGCGGTTTTT
TTGTTTGCAAGCAGCAGATTACGCGCAGAAAAAAAGGATCTCAAGAAGATCCTTTGATCTTTTCTACGGG
GTCTGACGCTCAGTGGAACGAAAACTCACGTTAAGGGATTTTGGTCATGAGATTATCAAAAAGGATCTTC
ACCTAGATCCTTTTAAATTAAAAATGAAGTTTTAAATCAATCTAAAGTATATATGAGTAAACTTGGTCTG
ACAGTTACCAATGCTTAATCAGTGAGGCACCTATCTCAGCGATCTGTCTATTTCGTTCATCCATAGTTGC
CTGACTCCCCGTCGTGTAGATAACTACGATACGGGAGGGCTTACCATCTGGCCCCAGTGCTGCAATGATA
CCGCGAGACCCACGCTCACCGGCTCCAGATTTATCAGCAATAAACCAGCCAGCCGGAAGGGCCGAGCGCA
GAAGTGGTCCTGCAACTTTATCCGCCTCCATCCAGTCTATTAATTGTTGCCGGGAAGCTAGAGTAAGTAG
TTCGCCAGTTAATAGTTTGCGCAACGTTGTTGCCATTGCTACAGGCATCGTGGTGTCACGCTCGTCGTTT
GGTATGGCTTCATTCAGCTCCGGTTCCCAACGATCAAGGCGAGTTACATGATCCCCCATGTTGTGCAAAA
AAGCGGTTAGCTCCTTCGGTCCTCCGATCGTTGTCAGAAGTAAGTTGGCCGCAGTGTTATCACTCATGGT
TATGGCAGCACTGCATAATTCTCTTACTGTCATGCCATCCGTAAGATGCTTTTCTGTGACTGGTGAGTAC
TCAACCAAGTCATTCTGAGAATAGTGTATGCGGCGACCGAGTTGCTCTTGCCCGGCGTCAATACGGGATA
ATACCGCGCCACATAGCAGAACTTTAAAAGTGCTCATCATTGGAAAACGTTCTTCGGGGCGAAAACTCTC
AAGGATCTTACCGCTGTTGAGATCCAGTTCGATGTAACCCACTCGTGCACCCAACTGATCTTCAGCATCT
TTTACTTTCACCAGCGTTTCTGGGTGAGCAAAAACAGGAAGGCAAAATGCCGCAAAAAAGGGAATAAGGG
CGACACGGAAATGTTGAATACTCATACTCTTCCTTTTTCAATATTATTGAAGCATTTATCAGGGTTATTG
TCTCATGAGCGGATACATATTTGAATGTATTTAGAAAAATAAACAAATAGGGGTTCCGCGCACATTTCCC
CGAAAAGTGCCACCTGACGTC
