>Addgene plasmid #66507 | SUCNR1-Tango | depositor partial sequence | sequence record 113628 | SUCNR1
ATGCTGGGAATTATGGCCTGGAATGCCACCTGTAAGAATTGGCTGGCTGCAGAGGCTGCCCTGGAAAAAT
ATTACCTGTCCATTTTCTATGGGATCGAGTTTGTAGTGGGTGTTCTGGGTAATACTATTGTGGTGTACGG
ATACATCTTCTCCCTGAAAAATTGGAATTCTTCTAATATTTATCTGTTCAATCTTTCCGTGTCCGATCTG
GCTTTCCTGTGCACCTTGCCGATGCTCATCAGATCATATGCCAATGGGAATTGGATCTATGGCGACGTCC
TCTGTATCTCCAATAGATACGTCCTGCACGCCAACCTGTATACCTCAATTTTGTTCTTGACGTTCATAAG
TATCGACCGCTACCTCATCATAAAGTACCCCTTTCGCGAACACCTGCTTCAGAAAAAAGAATTTGCCATT
CTCATTAGCTTGGCTATCTGGGTTCTTGTGACCCTTGAACTCCTCCCGATTCTGCCCCTCATCAACCCCG
TGATCACAGATAATGGCACTACCTGTAACGACTTTGCTTCCAGTGGGGACCCGAATTACAATCTGATCTA
CAGTATGTGTCTCACACTCCTCGGATTTCTGATTCCTCTGTTCGTGATGTGTTTCTTTTATTACAAGATA
GCTCTGTTTTTGAAGCAGAGAAACAGACAGGTGGCTACCGCTCTCCCACTGGAGAAGCCACTGAACCTGG
TCATCATGGCGGTTGTGATCTTCTCTGTTCTTTTTACTCCATACCACGTGATGAGAAACGTCAGGATAGC
CAGTCGGCTGGGCTCATGGAAGCAGTACCAATGCACCCAGGTGGTGATAAACAGCTTCTATATTGTTACT
CGGCCACTGGCTTTCCTGAATTCTGTTATCAACCCTGTGTTCTATTTTCTGCTGGGCGACCACTTTAGGG
ATATGCTGATGAACCAGTTGCGGCACAATTTTAAGTCCCTGACATCCTTTTCCCGGTGGGCCCACGAACT
GCTCCTGTCTTTTAGGGAGAAG
