>Addgene plasmid #66507 | SUCNR1-Tango | addgene partial sequence | sequence record 121487 | CMV-F 5'-CGCAAATGGGCGGTAGGCGTG-3'
GCTCTCTGGCTAACTAGAGAACCCACTGCTTACTGGCTTATCGAAATTAATACGACTCACTATAGGGAGA
CCCAAGCTGGCTAGCGTTTAAACTTAAGCTTGGTACCGAGCTCGGATCCACTAGTCCAGTGTGGTGGAAT
TCTGCAGATATCCAGCACAGTGGCGGCCGCGCCACCATGAAGACGATCATCGCCCTGAGCTACATCTTCT
GCCTGGTATTCGCCGACTACAAGGACGATGATGACGCCAGCATCGATATGCTGGGAATTATGGCCTGGAA
TGCCACCTGTAAGAATTGGCTGGCTGCAGAGGCTGCCCTGGAAAAATATTACCTGTCCATTTTCTATGGG
ATCGAGTTTGTAGTGGGTGTTCTGGGTAATACTATTGTGGTGTACGGATACATCTTCTCCCTGAAAAATT
GGAATTCTTCTAATATTTATCTGTTCAATCTTTCCGTGTCCGATCTGGCTTTCCTGTGCACCTTGCCGAT
GCTCATCAGATCATATGCCAATGGGAATTGGATCTATGGCGACGTCCTCTGTATCTCCAATAGATACGTC
CTGCACGCCAACCTGTATACCTCAATTTTGTTCTTGACGTTCATAAGTATCGACCGCTACCTCATCATAA
AGTACCCCTTTCGCGAACACCTGCTTCAGAAAAAAGAATTTGCCATTCTCATTAGCTTGGCTATCTGGGT
TCTTGTGACCCTTGAACTCCTCCCGATTCTGCCCCTCATCAACCCCGTGATCACAGATAATGGCACTACC
TGTAACGACTTTGCTTCCAGTGGGGACCCGAATTACAATCTGATCTACAGTATGTGTCTCACACTCCTCG
GATTTCTGATTCCTCTGTTCGTGATGTGTTTCTTTTATTACAAGATAGCTCTGTTTTTGAAGCAGAGAAA
CAGACAGGTGGCTACCGCTCTCCCACTGGAGAAGCCACTGAACCTGGTCATCATGGCGGTTGTG
