>Addgene plasmid #66507 | SUCNR1-Tango | addgene partial sequence | sequence record 121488 | Tet-R 5'-GGCGAGTTTACGGGTTGTTA-3'
GCTCTAATGCGCTGTTAATCACTTTACTTTTATCTAATCTTAGCTGGAAGTACAGGTTCTCACCGGTCGA
TGAAGTGTCCTTGGCCAGGGAGGAGCTGGCGGTGGTGCAGGACTCATCTTGGGGACCCAGGCTGGGTGGG
GTGCGTCCACCGGTATCGATCTTCTCCCTAAAAGACAGGAGCAGTTCGTGGGCCCACCGGGAAAAGGATG
TCAGGGACTTAAAATTGTGCCGCAACTGGTTCATCAGCATATCCCTAAAGTGGTCGCCCAGCAGAAAATA
GAACACAGGGTTGATAACAGAATTCAGGAAAGCCAGTGGCCGAGTAACAATATAGAAGCTGTTTATCACC
ACCTGGGTGCATTGGTACTGCTTCCATGAGCCCAGCCGACTGGCTATCCTGACGTTTCTCATCACGTGGT
ATGGAGTAAAAAGAACAGAGAAGATCACAACCGCCATGATGACCAGGTTCAGTGGCTTCTCCAGTGGGAG
AGCGGTAGCCACCTGTCTGTTTCTCTGCTTCAAAAACAGAGCTATCTTGTAATAAAAGAAACACATCACG
AACAGAGGAATCAGAAATCCGAGGAGTGTGAGACACATACTGTAGATCAGATTGTAATTCGGGTCCCCAC
TGGAAGCAAAGTCGTTACAGGTAGTGCCATTATCTGTGATCACGGGGTTGATGAGGGGCAGAATCGGGAG
GAGTTCAAGGGTCACAAGAACCCAGATAGCCAAGCTAATGAGAATGGCAAATTCTTTTTTCTGAAGCAGG
TGTTCGCGAAAGGGGTACTTTATGATGAGGTAGCGGTCGATACTTATGAACGTCAAGAACAAAATTGAGG
TATACAGGTTGGCGTGCAGGACGTATCTATTGGAGATACAGAGGACGTCGCCATAGATCCAATTCCCATT
GGCATATGATCTGATGAGCATCGGCAAGGTGCACAGGAAA
