[The description below was written by a language model from this plasmid's Addgene catalogue record.]
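Description:
SUCNR1-Tango is a mammalian expression plasmid from the PRESTO-Tango collection, built on an "empty Tango" backbone of about 6.6 kb that was itself derived from pcDNA3.1(+). It is maintained in E. coli as a high-copy plasmid under ampicillin selection, and it carries a neomycin resistance marker so that transfected mammalian cells can be selected with G418.

The payload is the human SUCNR1 coding sequence (also known as GPR91, the succinate receptor), an insert of roughly 1 kb placed under the CMV promoter for strong constitutive expression. The backbone supplies an N-terminal FLAG tag, which allows detection of the expressed receptor. The record also indicates a tTA (tetracycline transactivator) sequence downstream of the receptor, consistent with the Tango design, in which the GPCR is fused at its C terminus to a releasable transcription factor. The other elements of the fusion are not itemised in the record, but the stated principle is that agonist-driven arrestin translocation to the receptor leads to transcriptional activation, converting receptor activation into a reporter readout that does not depend on G protein coupling. The insert was cloned with a retained NotI site at the 5′ end. The 3′ site is nominally XhoI, though the depositor notes that most vectors in the series carry XbaI there instead, downstream of tTA.

The construct is intended for parallel screening of ligands across the human GPCR repertoire, and was produced under a programme aimed at developing tools for understudied members of druggable protein families.
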