Addgene plasmid #66507: SUCNR1-Tango
Purpose: Expression of G protein-coupled receptors for PRESTO-Tango: parallel receptorome expression and screening via transcriptional output, with transcriptional activation following arrestin translocation
Depositing lab: Bryan Roth. Publication: PRESTO-Tango as an open-source resource for interrogation of the druggable human GPCRome. Kroeze WK, Sassano MF, Huang XP, Lansu K, McCorvy JD, Giguere PM, Sciaky N, Roth BL. Nat Struct Mol Biol. 2015 May;22(5):362-9. doi: 10.1038/nsmb.3014. Epub 2015 Apr 20. PubMed 25895059.
Backbone
  Vector backbone: empty Tango
  Backbone size w/o insert (bp): 6632
  Vector type: Mammalian Expression
  Selectable markers: Neomycin (select with G418)
Growth in bacteria
  Bacterial resistance: Ampicillin, 100 μg/mL
  Growth temperature: 37°C
  Growth strain: DH5alpha
  Copy number: High Copy
Gene/Insert
  Gene/Insert name: SUCNR1 (alt name: GPR91)
  Species: H. sapiens (human)
  Insert size (bp): 1002
  Entrez Gene: SUCNR1 (a.k.a. GPR91)
  Promoter: CMV
  Tag / fusion protein: FLAG (N terminal on backbone)
  Cloning method: Restriction Enzyme; 5′ cloning site NotI (not destroyed); 3′ cloning site XhoI (unknown if destroyed)
  Sequencing primers: 5′ CMV-F; 3′ Tet-R
Terms and licenses: Academic/Nonprofit Terms; Industry Terms: Not Available to Industry
Depositor comments: Please note: Most of the PRESTO-Tango vectors do not contain the XhoI cut site downstream of the tTA sequence and instead carry an XbaI site. If you need to perform an XhoI digest we recommend sequencing with a forward primer at the C-terminus of tTA to determine which of the two sites is present. Suggested primer: 5-gagctccacttagacggcgagg-3. Original backbone was pcDNA3.1(+). These plasmids were generated as part of the Illuminating the Druggable Genome (IDG) program sponsored by the NIH Common Fund. The goal of this program is to identify, gather, and distribute information and resources for proteins that currently are not well-studied yet belong to commonly drug-targeted protein families: protein kinases, non-olfactory G-protein coupled receptors (GPCRs), and ion channels. The IDG program is designed to develop fundamental research tools for understudied proteins, elucidate their function, and disseminate the IDG-related resources and data to the greater scientific community.
How to cite: SUCNR1-Tango was a gift from Bryan Roth (Addgene plasmid # 66507 ; http://n2t.net/addgene:66507 ; RRID:Addgene_66507)
